Addgene plasmid #23881: pDONR223-ITK
Depositing lab: William Hahn & David Root. Depositing organization: Dana-Farber Cancer Institute. Publication: COT drives resistance to RAF inhibition through MAP kinase pathway reactivation. Johannessen CM, Boehm JS, Kim SY, Thomas SR, Wardwell L, Johnson LA, Emery CM, Stransky N, Cogdill AP, Barretina J, Caponigro G, Hieronymus H, Murray RR, Salehi-Ashtiani K, Hill DE, Vidal M, Zhao JJ, Yang X, Alkan O, Kim S, Harris JL, Wilson CJ, Myer VE, Finan PM, Root DE, Roberts TM, Golub T, Flaherty KT, Dummer R, Weber BL, Sellers WR, Schlegel R, Wargo JA, Hahn WC, Garraway LA. Nature. 2010 Dec 16;468(7326):968-72. doi: 10.1038/nature09627 PubMed 21107320.
Backbone
  Vector backbone: pDONR223
  Backbone manufacturer: Invitrogen
  Backbone size w/o insert (bp): 5005
  Vector type: Gateway Donor vector
Growth in bacteria
  Bacterial resistance: Spectinomycin, 50 μg/mL
  Growth temperature: 37°C
  Growth strain: DH5alpha
  Copy number: High Copy
Gene/Insert
  Gene/Insert name: ITK (alt name: IL2-inducible T-cell kinase)
  Species: H. sapiens (human)
  Insert size (bp): 1863
  Entrez Gene: ITK (a.k.a. EMT, LPFS1, LYK, PSCTK2)
  Cloning method: Gateway Cloning
  Sequencing primers: 5′ M13pUC-fwd; 3′ M13rev
Terms and licenses: Academic/Nonprofit Terms; Industry Terms: Not Available to Industry
Depositor comments: The ORF has no Stop codon. This design enables easy recombination into a destination vector to add an epitope tag of choice and Stop codon to the ORF. Do NOT use this plasmid directly for transfections. A set of 4 custom lentiviral vectors is available ( pLX301 (http://www.addgene.org/25895/) , pLX302 (http://www.addgene.org/25896/) , pLX303 (http://www.addgene.org/25897/) , pLX304 (http://www.addgene.org/25890/) ) to be used to express these ORFs in mammalian cells. These plasmids are not included in the kit and must be ordered separately.
How to cite: pDONR223-ITK was a gift from William Hahn & David Root (Addgene plasmid # 23881)
