[The description below was written by a language model from this plasmid's Addgene catalogue record and pLannotate feature annotations shown in this document.]
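Description:
pDONR223-ITK is a Gateway entry clone built in the Invitrogen pDONR223 donor backbone, carrying the open reading frame of human ITK (IL2-inducible T-cell kinase), a tyrosine kinase that acts downstream of the T-cell receptor and regulates T-cell and NKT-cell development and function. The plasmid is maintained in E. coli through a high-copy ColE1/pUC-type origin and selected with spectinomycin via the aadA (SmR) aminoglycoside adenylyltransferase gene. That gene sits downstream of class 1 integron Pc promoter fragments and a remnant of a gentamicin resistance gene. Short lacZα and lacI fragments are also annotated, but these are non-functional vector remnants.

The roughly 1.86 kb ITK coding sequence is flanked by two attL recombination sites, both labelled attL3 by the automated annotation. This arrangement allows the ORF to be moved into any compatible destination vector by an LR Clonase reaction. rrnB T1 and T2 terminators lie upstream of the cassette to insulate it from read-through transcription. A T7 promoter sits just beyond the downstream attL site, pointing back toward the insert on the opposite strand. No promoter suitable for mammalian expression is present, and the depositor notes that the plasmid should not be transfected directly. The ORF deliberately lacks a stop codon, so recombination into a destination vector can add a C-terminal epitope tag and stop codon. The depositor points to a companion set of lentiviral destination vectors (pLX301–pLX304) for mammalian expression.

Two full-sequence records are provided, of 4,968 and 4,650 nt. They share the same insert and core features, but the longer one contains an additional Pc promoter fragment upstream of the resistance gene.
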