Features (pLannotate 1.2.2; 13 found; start..end, strand, type, name):
    116..143     -  terminator     rrnB T2 terminator: transcription terminator T2 from the E. coli rrnB gene
    275..318     +  terminator     rrnB T1 terminator: Escherichia coli rrnB; transcription terminator T1 from the E. coli rrnB gene
    365..401     -  CDS            lacZα (fragment): LacZα fragment of β-galactosidase; lacZ fragment
    418..513     +  protein_bind   attL3: mutant version of attL; recombination site for the Gateway® LR reaction LR Clonase™
    519..2378    +  CDS            ITK (sequence partly withheld): ITK_HUMAN - Also known as EMT, LYK. Experimental evidence at protein level: Swiss-Prot protein existence level 1. Tyrosine kinase that plays an essential role in regulation of the adaptive immune response. Regulates the development, function and differentiation of conventional T-cells and nonconventional NKT-cells. When antigen presenting cells (APC) activate T-cell receptor (TCR), a series of phosphorylation lead to the recruitment of ITK to the cell membrane, in the vicinity of the stimulated TCR receptor, where it is phosphorylated by LCK. Phosphorylation leads to ITK autophosphorylation an
   2380..2475    -  protein_bind   attL3: mutant version of attL; recombination site for the Gateway® LR reaction LR Clonase™
   2494..2512    -  promoter       T7 promoter: promoter for bacteriophage T7 RNA polymerase
   2702..2725    +  promoter       Pc promoter (fragment): intI1 (promoter lies within the coding sequence); class 1 integron promoter
   3020..3043    +  promoter       Pc promoter (fragment): intI1 (promoter lies within the coding sequence); class 1 integron promoter
   3219..3275    +  CDS            GmR (fragment): gentamycin acetyltransferase; aacC1; confers resistance to gentamycin
   3282..4073    +  CDS            SmR: aminoglycoside adenylyltransferase (Murphy, 1985); aadA; confers resistance to spectinomycin and streptomycin
   4166..4754    +  rep_origin     ori: high-copy-number ColE1/pMB1/pBR322/pUC origin of replication
   4937..61      +  CDS            lacI (fragment) (across the origin): lac repressor; lacI; The lac repressor binds to the lac operator to inhibit transcription in E. coli. This inhibition can be relieved by adding lactose or isopropyl-β-D-thiogalactopyranoside (IPTG).
>Addgene plasmid #23881 | pDONR223-ITK | addgene full sequence | sequence record 170545 | Addgene NGS results
GTTGGCCGATTCATTAATGCAGCTGGCACGACAGGTTTCCCGACTGGAAAGCGGGCAGTGAGCGCAACGC
AATTAATACGCGTACCGCTAGCCAGGAAGAGTTTGTAGAAACGCAAAAAGGCCATCCGTCAGGATGGCCT
TCTGCTTAGTTTGATGCCTGGCAGTTTATGGCGGGCGTCCTGCCCGCCACCCTCCGGGCCGTTGCTTCAC
AACGTTCAAATCCGCTCCCGGCGGATTTGTCCTACTCAGGAGAGCGTTCACCGACAAACAACAGATAAAA
CGAAAGGCCCAGTCTTCCGACTGAGCCTTTCGTTTTATTTGATGCCTGGCAGTTCCCTACTCTCGCGTTA
ACGCTAGCATGGATGTTTTCCCAGTCACGACGTTGTAAAACGACGGCCAGTCTTAAGCTCGGGCCCCAAA
TAATGATTTTATTTTGACTGATAGTGACCTGTTCGTTGCAACAAATTGATGAGCAATGCTTTTTTATAAT
GCCAACTTTGTACAAAAAAGTTGGCACCATGAACAACTTTATCCTCCTGGAAGAACAGCTCATCAAGAAA
TCCCAACAAAAGAGAAGAACTTCTCCCTCGAACTTTAAAGTCCGCTTCTTTGTGTTAACCAAAGCCAGCC
TGGCATACTTTGAAGATCGTCATGGGAAGAAGCGCACGCTGAAGGGGTCCATTGAGCTCTCCCGAATCAA
ATGTGTTGAGATTGTGAAAAGTGACATCAGCATCCCATGCCACTATAAATACCCGTTTCAGGTGGTGCAT
GACAACTACCTCCTATATGTGTTTGCTCCAGATCGTGAGAGCCGGCAGCGCTGGGTGCTGGCCCTTAAAG
AAGAAACGAGGAATAATAACAGTTTGGTGCCTAAATATCATCCTAATTTCTGGATGGATGGGAAGTGGAG
GTGCTGTTCTCAGCTGGAGAAGCTTGCAACAGGCTGTGCCCAATATGATCCAACCAAGAATGCTTCAAAG
AAGCCTCTTCCTCCTACTCCTGAAGACAACAGGCGACCACTTTGGGAACCT
[177 nt withheld, positions 1032-1208]
CCAAATAATCTGGAAACCTATGAGTGGTACAATAAGAGTATCAGCCGAGACAAAGCTGAAAAACTTCTTT
TGGACACAGGCAAAGAAGGAGCCTTCATGGTAAGGGATTCCAGGACTGCAGGAACATACACCGTGTCTGT
TTTCACCAAGGCTGTTGTAAGTGAGAACAATCCCTGTATAAAGCATTATCACATCAAGGAAACAAATGAC
AATCCTAAGCGATACTATGTGGCTGAAAAGTATGTGTTCGATTCCATCCCTCTTCTCATCAACTATCACC
AACATAATGGAGGAGGCCTGGTGACTCGACTCCGGTATCCAGTTTGTTTTGGGAGGCAGAAAGCCCCAGT
TACAGCAGGGCTGAGATACGGGAAATGGGTGATCGACCCCTCAGAGCTCACTTTTGTCCAAGAGATTGGC
AGTGGGCAATTTGGGTTGGTGCATCTGGGCTACTGGCTCAACAAGGACAAGGTGGCTATCAAAACCATTC
GGGAAGGGGCTATGTCAGAAGAGGACTTCATAGAGGAGGCTGAAGTAATGATGAAACTCTCTCATCCCAA
ACTGGTGCAGCTGTATGGGGTGTGCCTGGAGCAGGCCCCCATCTGCCTGGTGTTTGAGTTCATGGAGCAC
GGCTGCCTGTCAGATTATCTACGCACCCAGCGGGGACTTTTTGCTGCAGAGACCCTGCTGGGCATGTGTC
TGGATGTGTGTGAGGGCATGGCCTACCTGGAAGAGGCATGTGTCATCCACAGAGACTTGGCTGCCAGAAA
TTGTTTGGTGGGAGAAAACCAAGTCATCAAGGTGTCTGACTTTGGGATGACAAGGTTCGTTCTGGATGAT
CAGTACACCAGTTCCACAGGCACCAAATTCCCGGTGAAGTGGGCATCCCCAGAGGTTTTCTCTTTCAGTC
GCTATAGCAGCAAGTCCGATGTGTGGTCATTTGGTGTGCTGATGTGGGAAGTTTTCAGTGAAGGCAAAAT
CCCGTATGAAAACCGAAGCAACTCAGAGGTGGTGGAAGACATCAGTACCGGATTTCGGTTGTACAAGCCC
CGGCTGGCCTCCACACACGTCTACCAGATTATGAATCACTGCTGGAAAGAGAGACCAGAAGATCGGCCAG
CCTTCTCCAGACTGCTGCGTCAACTGGCTGAAATTGCAGAATCAGGACTTCCAACTTTCTTGTACAAAGT
TGGCATTATAAGAAAGCATTGCTTATCAATTTGTTGCAACGAACAGGTCACTATCAGTCAAAATAAAATC
ATTATTTGCCATCCAGCTGATATCCCCTATAGTGAGTCGTATTACATGGTCATAGCTGTTTCCTGGCAGC
TCTGGCCCGTGTCTCAAAATCTCTGATGTTACATTGCACAAGATAAAAATATATCATCATGCCTCCTCTA
GACCAGCCAGGACAGAAATGCCTCGACTTCGCTGCTACCCAAGGTTGCCGGGTGACGCACACCGTGGAAA
CGGATGAAGGCACGAACCCAGTGGACATAAGCCTGTTCGGTTCGTAAGCTGTAATGCAAGTAGCGTATGC
GCTCACGCAACTGGTCCAGAACCTTGACCGAACGCAGCGGTGGTAACGGCGCAGTGGCGGTTTTCATGGC
TTGTTATGACTGTTTTTTTGGGGTACAGTCTATGCCGCTCTGGCCCGTGTCTCAAAATCTCTGATGTTAC
ATTGCACAAGATAAAAATATATCATCATGCCTCCTCTAGACCAGCCAGGACAGAAATGCCTCGACTTCGC
TGCTACCCAAGGTTGCCGGGTGACGCACACCGTGGAAACGGATGAAGGCACGAACCCAGTGGACATAAGC
CTGTTCGGTTCGTAAGCTGTAATGCAAGTAGCGTATGCGCTCACGCAACTGGTCCAGAACCTTGACCGAA
CGCAGCGGTGGTAACGGCGCAGTGGCGGTTTTCATGGCTTGTTATGACTGTTTTTTTGGGGTACAGTCTA
TGCCTCGGGCATCCAAGCAGCAAGCGCGTTACGCCGTGGGTCGATGTTTGATGTTATGGAGCAGCAACGA
TGTTACGCAGCAGGGCAGTCGCCCTAAAACAAAGTTAAACATTATGAGGGAAGCGGTGATCGCCGAAGTA
TCGACTCAACTATCAGAGGTAGTTGGCGTCATCGAGCGCCATCTCGAACCGACGTTGCTGGCCGTACATT
TGTACGGCTCCGCAGTGGATGGCGGCCTGAAGCCACACAGTGATATTGATTTGCTGGTTACGGTGACCGT
AAGGCTTGATGAAACAACGCGGCGAGCTTTGATCAACGACCTTTTGGAAACTTCGGCTTCCCCTGGAGAG
AGCGAGATTCTCCGCGCTGTAGAAGTCACCATTGTTGTGCACGACGACATCATTCCGTGGCGTTATCCAG
CTAAGCGCGAACTGCAATTTGGAGAATGGCAGCGCAATGACATTCTTGCAGGTATCTTCGAGCCAGCCAC
GATCGACATTGATCTGGCTATCTTGCTGACAAAAGCAAGAGAACATAGCGTTGCCTTGGTAGGTCCAGCG
GCGGAGGAACTCTTTGATCCGGTTCCTGAACAGGATCTATTTGAGGCGCTAAATGAAACCTTAACGCTAT
GGAACTCGCCGCCCGACTGGGCTGGCGATGAGCGAAATGTAGTGCTTACGTTGTCCCGCATTTGGTACAG
CGCAGTAACCGGCAAAATCGCGCCGAAGGATGTCGCTGCCGACTGGGCAATGGAGCGCCTGCCGGCCCAG
TATCAGCCCGTCATACTTGAAGCTAGACAGGCTTATCTTGGACAAGAAGAAGATCGCTTGGCCTCGCGCG
CAGATCAGTTGGAAGAATTTGTCCACTACGTGAAAGGCGAGATCACCAAGGTAGTCGGCAAATAACCCTC
GAGCCACCCATGACCAAAATCCCTTAACGTGAGTTACGCGTCGTTCCACTGAGCGTCAGACCCCGTAGAA
AAGATCAAAGGATCTTCTTGAGATCCTTTTTTTCTGCGCGTAATCTGCTGCTTGCAAACAAAAAAACCAC
CGCTACCAGCGGTGGTTTGTTTGCCGGATCAAGAGCTACCAACTCTTTTTCCGAAGGTAACTGGCTTCAG
CAGAGCGCAGATACCAAATACTGTTCTTCTAGTGTAGCCGTAGTTAGGCCACCACTTCAAGAACTCTGTA
GCACCGCCTACATACCTCGCTCTGCTAATCCTGTTACCAGTGGCTGCTGCCAGTGGCGATAAGTCGTGTC
TTACCGGGTTGGACTCAAGACGATAGTTACCGGATAAGGCGCAGCGGTCGGGCTGAACGGGGGGTTCGTG
CACACAGCCCAGCTTGGAGCGAACGACCTACACCGAACTGAGATACCTACAGCGTGAGCTATGAGAAAGC
GCCACGCTTCCCGAAGGGAGAAAGGCGGACAGGTATCCGGTAAGCGGCAGGGTCGGAACAGGAGAGCGCA
CGAGGGAGCTTCCAGGGGGAAACGCCTGGTATCTTTATAGTCCTGTCGGGTTTCGCCACCTCTGACTTGA
GCGTCGATTTTTGTGATGCTCGTCAGGGGGGCGGAGCCTATGGAAAAACGCCAGCAACGCGGCCTTTTTA
CGGTTCCTGGCCTTTTGCTGGCCTTTTGCTCACATGTTCTTTCCTGCGTTATCCCCTGATTCTGTGGATA
ACCGTATTACCGCCTTTGAGTGAGCTGATACCGCTCGCCGCAGCCGAACGACCGAGCGCAGCGAGTCAGT
GAGCGAGGAAGCGGAAGAGCGCCCAATACGCAAACCGCCTCTCCCCGCGC
