Features (pLannotate 1.2.2; 12 found; start..end, strand, type, name):
    116..143     -  terminator     rrnB T2 terminator: transcription terminator T2 from the E. coli rrnB gene
    275..318     +  terminator     rrnB T1 terminator: Escherichia coli rrnB; transcription terminator T1 from the E. coli rrnB gene
    365..401     -  CDS            lacZα (fragment): LacZα fragment of β-galactosidase; lacZ fragment
    418..513     +  protein_bind   attL3: mutant version of attL; recombination site for the Gateway® LR reaction LR Clonase™
    519..2378    +  CDS            ITK (sequence partly withheld): ITK_HUMAN - Also known as EMT, LYK. Experimental evidence at protein level: Swiss-Prot protein existence level 1. Tyrosine kinase that plays an essential role in regulation of the adaptive immune response. Regulates the development, function and differentiation of conventional T-cells and nonconventional NKT-cells. When antigen presenting cells (APC) activate T-cell receptor (TCR), a series of phosphorylation lead to the recruitment of ITK to the cell membrane, in the vicinity of the stimulated TCR receptor, where it is phosphorylated by LCK. Phosphorylation leads to ITK autophosphorylation an
   2380..2475    -  protein_bind   attL3: mutant version of attL; recombination site for the Gateway® LR reaction LR Clonase™
   2494..2512    -  promoter       T7 promoter: promoter for bacteriophage T7 RNA polymerase
   2702..2725    +  promoter       Pc promoter (fragment): intI1 (promoter lies within the coding sequence); class 1 integron promoter
   2901..2957    +  CDS            GmR (fragment): gentamycin acetyltransferase; aacC1; confers resistance to gentamycin
   2964..3755    +  CDS            SmR: aminoglycoside adenylyltransferase (Murphy, 1985); aadA; confers resistance to spectinomycin and streptomycin
   3848..4436    +  rep_origin     ori: high-copy-number ColE1/pMB1/pBR322/pUC origin of replication
   4619..61      +  CDS            lacI (fragment) (across the origin): lac repressor; lacI; The lac repressor binds to the lac operator to inhibit transcription in E. coli. This inhibition can be relieved by adding lactose or isopropyl-β-D-thiogalactopyranoside (IPTG).
>Addgene plasmid #23881 | pDONR223-ITK | addgene full sequence | sequence record 421914 | Addgene NGS Result
GTTGGCCGATTCATTAATGCAGCTGGCACGACAGGTTTCCCGACTGGAAAGCGGGCAGTGAGCGCAACGC
AATTAATACGCGTACCGCTAGCCAGGAAGAGTTTGTAGAAACGCAAAAAGGCCATCCGTCAGGATGGCCT
TCTGCTTAGTTTGATGCCTGGCAGTTTATGGCGGGCGTCCTGCCCGCCACCCTCCGGGCCGTTGCTTCAC
AACGTTCAAATCCGCTCCCGGCGGATTTGTCCTACTCAGGAGAGCGTTCACCGACAAACAACAGATAAAA
CGAAAGGCCCAGTCTTCCGACTGAGCCTTTCGTTTTATTTGATGCCTGGCAGTTCCCTACTCTCGCGTTA
ACGCTAGCATGGATGTTTTCCCAGTCACGACGTTGTAAAACGACGGCCAGTCTTAAGCTCGGGCCCCAAA
TAATGATTTTATTTTGACTGATAGTGACCTGTTCGTTGCAACAAATTGATGAGCAATGCTTTTTTATAAT
GCCAACTTTGTACAAAAAAGTTGGCACCATGAACAACTTTATCCTCCTGGAAGAACAGCTCATCAAGAAA
TCCCAACAAAAGAGAAGAACTTCTCCCTCGAACTTTAAAGTCCGCTTCTTTGTGTTAACCAAAGCCAGCC
TGGCATACTTTGAAGATCGTCATGGGAAGAAGCGCACGCTGAAGGGGTCCATTGAGCTCTCCCGAATCAA
ATGTGTTGAGATTGTGAAAAGTGACATCAGCATCCCATGCCACTATAAATACCCGTTTCAGGTGGTGCAT
GACAACTACCTCCTATATGTGTTTGCTCCAGATCGTGAGAGCCGGCAGCGCTGGGTGCTGGCCCTTAAAG
AAGAAACGAGGAATAATAACAGTTTGGTGCCTAAATATCATCCTAATTTCTGGATGGATGGGAAGTGGAG
GTGCTGTTCTCAGCTGGAGAAGCTTGCAACAGGCTGTGCCCAATATGATCCAACCAAGAATGCTTCAAAG
AAGCCTCTTCCTCCTACTCCTGAAGACAACAGGCGACCACTTTGGGAACCT
[177 nt withheld, positions 1032-1208]
CCAAATAATCTGGAAACCTATGAGTGGTACAATAAGAGTATCAGCCGAGACAAAGCTGAAAAACTTCTTT
TGGACACAGGCAAAGAAGGAGCCTTCATGGTAAGGGATTCCAGGACTGCAGGAACATACACCGTGTCTGT
TTTCACCAAGGCTGTTGTAAGTGAGAACAATCCCTGTATAAAGCATTATCACATCAAGGAAACAAATGAC
AATCCTAAGCGATACTATGTGGCTGAAAAGTATGTGTTCGATTCCATCCCTCTTCTCATCAACTATCACC
AACATAATGGAGGAGGCCTGGTGACTCGACTCCGGTATCCAGTTTGTTTTGGGAGGCAGAAAGCCCCAGT
TACAGCAGGGCTGAGATACGGGAAATGGGTGATCGACCCCTCAGAGCTCACTTTTGTCCAAGAGATTGGC
AGTGGGCAATTTGGGTTGGTGCATCTGGGCTACTGGCTCAACAAGGACAAGGTGGCTATCAAAACCATTC
GGGAAGGGGCTATGTCAGAAGAGGACTTCATAGAGGAGGCTGAAGTAATGATGAAACTCTCTCATCCCAA
ACTGGTGCAGCTGTATGGGGTGTGCCTGGAGCAGGCCCCCATCTGCCTGGTGTTTGAGTTCATGGAGCAC
GGCTGCCTGTCAGATTATCTACGCACCCAGCGGGGACTTTTTGCTGCAGAGACCCTGCTGGGCATGTGTC
TGGATGTGTGTGAGGGCATGGCCTACCTGGAAGAGGCATGTGTCATCCACAGAGACTTGGCTGCCAGAAA
TTGTTTGGTGGGAGAAAACCAAGTCATCAAGGTGTCTGACTTTGGGATGACAAGGTTCGTTCTGGATGAT
CAGTACACCAGTTCCACAGGCACCAAATTCCCGGTGAAGTGGGCATCCCCAGAGGTTTTCTCTTTCAGTC
GCTATAGCAGCAAGTCCGATGTGTGGTCATTTGGTGTGCTGATGTGGGAAGTTTTCAGTGAAGGCAAAAT
CCCGTATGAAAACCGAAGCAACTCAGAGGTGGTGGAAGACATCAGTACCGGATTTCGGTTGTACAAGCCC
CGGCTGGCCTCCACACACGTCTACCAGATTATGAATCACTGCTGGAAAGAGAGACCAGAAGATCGGCCAG
CCTTCTCCAGACTGCTGCGTCAACTGGCTGAAATTGCAGAATCAGGACTTCCAACTTTCTTGTACAAAGT
TGGCATTATAAGAAAGCATTGCTTATCAATTTGTTGCAACGAACAGGTCACTATCAGTCAAAATAAAATC
ATTATTTGCCATCCAGCTGATATCCCCTATAGTGAGTCGTATTACATGGTCATAGCTGTTTCCTGGCAGC
TCTGGCCCGTGTCTCAAAATCTCTGATGTTACATTGCACAAGATAAAAATATATCATCATGCCTCCTCTA
GACCAGCCAGGACAGAAATGCCTCGACTTCGCTGCTACCCAAGGTTGCCGGGTGACGCACACCGTGGAAA
CGGATGAAGGCACGAACCCAGTGGACATAAGCCTGTTCGGTTCGTAAGCTGTAATGCAAGTAGCGTATGC
GCTCACGCAACTGGTCCAGAACCTTGACCGAACGCAGCGGTGGTAACGGCGCAGTGGCGGTTTTCATGGC
TTGTTATGACTGTTTTTTTGGGGTACAGTCTATGCCTCGGGCATCCAAGCAGCAAGCGCGTTACGCCGTG
GGTCGATGTTTGATGTTATGGAGCAGCAACGATGTTACGCAGCAGGGCAGTCGCCCTAAAACAAAGTTAA
ACATTATGAGGGAAGCGGTGATCGCCGAAGTATCGACTCAACTATCAGAGGTAGTTGGCGTCATCGAGCG
CCATCTCGAACCGACGTTGCTGGCCGTACATTTGTACGGCTCCGCAGTGGATGGCGGCCTGAAGCCACAC
AGTGATATTGATTTGCTGGTTACGGTGACCGTAAGGCTTGATGAAACAACGCGGCGAGCTTTGATCAACG
ACCTTTTGGAAACTTCGGCTTCCCCTGGAGAGAGCGAGATTCTCCGCGCTGTAGAAGTCACCATTGTTGT
GCACGACGACATCATTCCGTGGCGTTATCCAGCTAAGCGCGAACTGCAATTTGGAGAATGGCAGCGCAAT
GACATTCTTGCAGGTATCTTCGAGCCAGCCACGATCGACATTGATCTGGCTATCTTGCTGACAAAAGCAA
GAGAACATAGCGTTGCCTTGGTAGGTCCAGCGGCGGAGGAACTCTTTGATCCGGTTCCTGAACAGGATCT
ATTTGAGGCGCTAAATGAAACCTTAACGCTATGGAACTCGCCGCCCGACTGGGCTGGCGATGAGCGAAAT
GTAGTGCTTACGTTGTCCCGCATTTGGTACAGCGCAGTAACCGGCAAAATCGCGCCGAAGGATGTCGCTG
CCGACTGGGCAATGGAGCGCCTGCCGGCCCAGTATCAGCCCGTCATACTTGAAGCTAGACAGGCTTATCT
TGGACAAGAAGAAGATCGCTTGGCCTCGCGCGCAGATCAGTTGGAAGAATTTGTCCACTACGTGAAAGGC
GAGATCACCAAGGTAGTCGGCAAATAACCCTCGAGCCACCCATGACCAAAATCCCTTAACGTGAGTTACG
CGTCGTTCCACTGAGCGTCAGACCCCGTAGAAAAGATCAAAGGATCTTCTTGAGATCCTTTTTTTCTGCG
CGTAATCTGCTGCTTGCAAACAAAAAAACCACCGCTACCAGCGGTGGTTTGTTTGCCGGATCAAGAGCTA
CCAACTCTTTTTCCGAAGGTAACTGGCTTCAGCAGAGCGCAGATACCAAATACTGTTCTTCTAGTGTAGC
CGTAGTTAGGCCACCACTTCAAGAACTCTGTAGCACCGCCTACATACCTCGCTCTGCTAATCCTGTTACC
AGTGGCTGCTGCCAGTGGCGATAAGTCGTGTCTTACCGGGTTGGACTCAAGACGATAGTTACCGGATAAG
GCGCAGCGGTCGGGCTGAACGGGGGGTTCGTGCACACAGCCCAGCTTGGAGCGAACGACCTACACCGAAC
TGAGATACCTACAGCGTGAGCTATGAGAAAGCGCCACGCTTCCCGAAGGGAGAAAGGCGGACAGGTATCC
GGTAAGCGGCAGGGTCGGAACAGGAGAGCGCACGAGGGAGCTTCCAGGGGGAAACGCCTGGTATCTTTAT
AGTCCTGTCGGGTTTCGCCACCTCTGACTTGAGCGTCGATTTTTGTGATGCTCGTCAGGGGGGCGGAGCC
TATGGAAAAACGCCAGCAACGCGGCCTTTTTACGGTTCCTGGCCTTTTGCTGGCCTTTTGCTCACATGTT
CTTTCCTGCGTTATCCCCTGATTCTGTGGATAACCGTATTACCGCCTTTGAGTGAGCTGATACCGCTCGC
CGCAGCCGAACGACCGAGCGCAGCGAGTCAGTGAGCGAGGAAGCGGAAGAGCGCCCAATACGCAAACCGC
CTCTCCCCGCGC
