>Addgene plasmid #23881 | pDONR223-ITK | depositor partial sequence | sequence record 11028 | Author sequence
ATGAACAACTTTATCCTCCTGGAAGAACAGCTCATCAAGAAATCCCAACAAAAGAGAAGAACTTCTCCCT
CGAACTTTAAAGTCCGCTTCTTTGTGTTAACCAAAGCCAGCCTGGCATACTTTGAAGATCGTCATGGGAA
GAAGCGCACGCTGAAGGGGTCCATTGAGCTCTCCCGAATCAAATGTGTTGAGATTGTGAAAAGTGACATC
AGCATCCCATGCCACTATAAATACCCGTTTCAGGTGGTGCATGACAACTACCTCCTATATGTGTTTGCTC
CAGATCGTGAGAGCCGGCAGCGCTGGGTGCTGGCCCTTAAAGAAGAAACGAGGAATAATAACAGTTTGGT
GCCTAAATATCATCCTAATTTCTGGATGGATGGGAAGTGGAGGTGCTGTTCTCAGCTGGAGAAGCTTGCA
ACAGGCTGTGCCCAATATGATCCAACCAAGAATGCTTCAAAGAAGCCTCTTCCTCCTACTCCTGAAGACA
ACAGGCGACCACTTTGGGAACCT
[177 nt withheld, positions 514-690]
CCAAATAATCTGGAAACCTATGAGTGGTACAATAAGAGTATCAGCCGAGACAAAGCTGAAAAACTTCTTT
TGGACACAGGCAAAGAAGGAGCCTTCATGGTAAGGGATTCCAGGACTGCAGGAACATACACCGTGTCTGT
TTTCACCAAGGCTGTTGTAAGTGAGAACAATCCCTGTATAAAGCATTATCACATCAAGGAAACAAATGAC
AATCCTAAGCGATACTATGTGGCTGAAAAGTATGTGTTCGATTCCATCCCTCTTCTCATCAACTATCACC
AACATAATGGAGGAGGCCTGGTGACTCGACTCCGGTATCCAGTTTGTTTTGGGAGGCAGAAAGCCCCAGT
TACAGCAGGGCTGAGATACGGGAAATGGGTGATCGACCCCTCAGAGCTCACTTTTGTGCAAGAGATTGGC
AGTGGGCAATTTGGGTTGGTGCATCTGGGCTACTGGCTCAACAAGGACAAGGTGGCTATCAAAACCATTC
GGGAAGGGGCTATGTCAGAAGAGGACTTCATAGAGGAGGCTGAAGTAATGATGAAACTCTCTCATCCCAA
ACTGGTGCAGCTGTATGGGGTGTGCCTGGAGCAGGCCCCCATCTGCCTGGTGTTTGAGTTCATGGAGCAC
GGCTGCCTGTCAGATTATCTACGCACCCAGCGGGGACTTTTTGCTGCAGAGACCCTGCTGGGCATGTGTC
TGGATGTGTGTGAGGGCATGGCCTACCTGGAAGAGGCATGTGTCATCCACAGAGACTTGGCTGCCAGAAA
TTGTTTGGTGGGAGAAAACCAAGTCATCAAGGTGTCTGACTTTGGGATGACAAGGTTCGTTCTGGATGAT
CAGTACACCAGTTCCACAGGCACCAAATTCCCGGTGAAGTGGGCATCCCCAGAGGTTTTCTCTTTCAGTC
GCTATAGCAGCAAGTCCGATGTGTGGTCATTTGGTGTGCTGATGTGGGAAGTTTTCAGTGAAGGCAAAAT
CCCGTATGAAAACCGAAGCAACTCAGAGGTGGTGGAAGACATCAGTACCGGATTTCGGTTGTACAAGCCC
CGGCTGGCCTCCACACACGTCTACCAGATTATGAATCACTGCTGGAAAGAGAGACCAGAAGATCGGCCAG
CCTTCTCCAGACTGCTGCGTCAACTGGCTGAAATTGCAGAATCAGGACTT
