>Addgene plasmid #23881 | pDONR223-ITK | addgene partial sequence | sequence record 29722 | 23881 with M13pUC-fwd
TAATGATTTTATTTTGACTGATAGTGACCTGTTCGTTGCAACAAATTGATGAGCAATGCTTTTTTATAAT
GCCAACTTTGTACAAAAAAGTTGGCACCATGAACAACTTTATCCTCCTGGAAGAACAGCTCATCAAGAAA
TCCCAACAAAAGAGAAGAACTTCTCCCTCGAACTTTAAAGTCCGCTTCTTTGTGTTAACCAAAGCCAGCC
TGGCATACTTTGAAGATCGTCATGGGAAGAAGCGCACGCTGAAGGGGTCCATTGAGCTCTCCCGAATCAA
ATGTGTTGAGATTGTGAAAAGTGACATCAGCATCCCATGCCACTATAAATACCCGTTTCAGGTGGTGCAT
GACAACTACCTCCTATATGTGTTTGCTCCAGATCGTGAGAGCCGGCAGCGCTGGGTGCTGGCCCTTAAAG
AAGAAACGAGGAATAATAACAGTTTGGTGCCTAAATATCATCCTAATTTCTGGATGGATGGGAAGTGGAG
GTGCTGTTCTCAGCTGGAGAAGCTTGCAACAGGCTGTGCCCAATATGATCCAACCAAGAATGCTTCAAAG
AAGCCTCTTCCTCCTACTCCTGAAGACAACAGGCGACCACTTTGGGAACCT
[50 nt withheld, positions 612-661]
